>Addgene plasmid #153694 | pGBW-m4133819 | addgene full sequence | sequence record 300699 | Ginkgo NGS Result
CCTTTGATCTTTTCTACGGGGTCTGACGCTCAGTGGAACGAAAACTCACGTTAAGGGATTTTGGTCATGA
GATTATCAAAAAGGATCTTCACCTAGATCCTTTTAAATTAAAAATGAAGTTTTAAATCAATCTAAAGTAT
ATATGAGTAAACTTGGTCTGACAGTTACCAATGCTTAATCAGTGAGGCACCTATCTCAGCGATCTGTCTA
TTTCGTTCATCCATAGTTGCATTTAAATTTCCGAACTCTCCAAGGCCCTCGTCGGAAAATCTTCAAACCT
TTCGTCCGATCCATCTTGCAGGCTACCTCTCGAACGAACTATCGCAAGTCTCTTGGCCGGCCTTGCGCCT
TGGCTATTGCTTGGCAGCGCCTATCGCCAGGTATTACTCCAATCCCGAATATCCGAGATCGGGATCACCC
GAGAGAAGTTCAACCTACATCCTCAATCCCGATCTATCCGAGATCCGAGGAATATCGAAATCGGGGCGCG
CCTGGTGTACCGAGAACGATCCTCTCAGTGCGAGTCTCGACGATCCATATCGTTGCTTGGCAGTCAGCCA
GTCGGAATCCAGCTTGGGACCCAGGAAGTCCAATCGTCAGATATTGTACTCAAGCCTGGTCACGGCAGCG
TACCGATCTGTTTAAACCTAGATATTGATAGTCTGATCGGTCAACGTATAATCGAGTCCTAGCTTTTGCA
AACATCTATCAAGAGACAGGATCAGCAGGAGGCTTTCGCATGAGTATTCAACATTTCCGTGTCGCCCTTA
TTCCCTTTTTTGCGGCATTTTGCCTTCCTGTTTTTGCTCACCCAGAAACGCTGGTGAAAGTAAAAGATGC
TGAAGATCAGTTGGGTGCGCGAGTGGGTTACATCGAACTGGATCTCAACAGCGGTAAGATCCTTGAGAGT
TTTCGCCCCGAAGAACGCTTTCCAATGATGAGCACTTTTAAAGTTCTGCTATGTGGCGCGGTATTATCCC
GTATTGACGCCGGGCAAGAGCAACTCGGTCGCCGCATACACTATTCTCAGAATGACTTGGTTGAGTATTC
ACCAGTCACAGAAAAGCATCTTACGGATGGCATGACAGTAAGAGAATTATGCAGTGCTGCCATAACCATG
AGTGATAACACTGCGGCCAACTTACTTCTGACAACGATTGGAGGACCGAAGGAGCTAACCGCTTTTTTGC
ACAACATGGGGGATCATGTAACTCGCCTTGATCGTTGGGAACCGGAGCTGAATGAAGCCATACCAAACGA
CGAGCGTGACACCACGATGCCTGTAGCAATGGCAACAACCTTGCGTAAACTATTAACTGGCGAACTACTT
ACTCTAGCTTCCCGGCAACAGTTGATAGACTGGATGGAGGCGGATAAAGTTGCAGGACCACTTCTGCGCT
CGGCCCTTCCGGCTGGCTGGTTTATTGCTGATAAATCTGGAGCCGGTGAGCGTGGGTCTCGCGGTATCAT
TGCAGCACTGGGGCCAGATGGTAAGCCCTCCCGTATCGTAGTTATCTACACGACGGGGAGTCAGGCAACT
ATGGATGAACGAAATAGACAGATCGCTGAGATAGGTGCCTCACTGATTAAGCATTGGTAACCGATTCTAG
GTGCATTGGCGCAGAAAAAAATGCCTGATGCGACGCTGCGCGTCTTATACTCCCACATATGCCAGATTCA
GCAACGGATACGGCTTCCCCAACTTGCCCACTTCCATACGTGTCCTCCTTACCAGAAATTTATCCTTAAG
ATCCCGAATCGTTTAAACTCGACTCTGGCTCTATCGAATCTCCGTCGTTTCGAGCTTACGCGAACAGCCG
TGGCGCTCATTTGCTCGTCGGGCATCGAATCTCGTCAGCTATCGTCAGCTTACCTTTTTGGCAGCGATCG
CGGCTCCCGACATCTTGGACCATTAGCTCCACAGGTATCTTCTTCCCTCTAGTGGTCATAACAGCAGCTT
CAGCTACCTCTCAATTCAAAAAACCCCTCAAGACCCGTTTAGAGGCCCCAAGGGGTTATGCTATCAATCG
TTGCGTTACACACACAAAAAACCAACACACATCCATCTTCGATGGATAGCGATTTTATTATCTAACTGCT
GATCGAGTGTAGCCAGATCTAGTAATCAATTACGGGGTCATTAGTTCATAGCCCATATATGGAGTTCCGC
GTTACATAACTTACGGTAAATGGCCCGCCTGGCTGACCGCCCAACGACCCCCGCCCATTGACGTCAATAA
TGACGTATGTTCCCATAGTAACGCCAATAGGGACTTTCCATTGACGTCAATGGGTGGAGTATTTACGGTA
AACTGCCCACTTGGCAGTACATCAAGTGTATCATATGCCAAGTACGCCCCCTATTGACGTCAATGACGGT
AAATGGCCCGCCTGGCATTATGCCCAGTACATGACCTTATGGGACTTTCCTACTTGGCAGTACATCTACG
TATTAGTCATCGCTATTACCATGCTGATGCGGTTTTGGCAGTACATCAATGGGCGTGGATAGCGGTTTGA
CTCACGGGGATTTCCAAGTCTCCACCCCATTGACGTCAATGGGAGTTTGTTTTGGCACCAAAATCAACGG
GACTTTCCAAAATGTCGTAACAACTCCGCCCCATTGACGCAAATGGGCGGTAGGCGTGTACGGTGGGAGG
TCTATATAAGCAGAGCTGGTTTAGTGAACCGTCAGATCAGATCTTTGTCGATCCTACCATCCACTCGACA
CACCCGCCAGCGGCCGCCACCATGAAAATGTCAGATGTAAAGTGCACATCAGTAGTCTTACTCTCAGTTT
TGCAACAACTCAGAGTAGAATCATCATCTAAATTGTGGGCTCAATGTGTCCAGTTACACAATGACATTCT
CTTAGCTAAAGATACTACTGAAGCCTTTGAAAAAATGGTTTCACTACTTTCTGTTTTGCTTTCCATGCAG
GGTGCTGTAGACATAAACAAGCTTTGTGAAGAAATGCTGGACAACAGGGCAACCTTAGAAAACCTTTACT
TTCAGTCGATGGATTATAAGGACCACGATGGAGACTACAAAGATCATGACATTGATTACAAGGACGACGA
TGACAAATAAGCTAGCTTGACTGACTGAGATACAGCGTACCTTCAGCTCACAGACATGATAAGATACATT
GATGAGTTTGGACAAACCACAACTAGAATGCAGTGAAAAAAATGCTTTATTTGTGAAATTTGTGATGCTA
TTGCTTTATTTGTAACCATTATAAGCTGCAATAAACAAGTTAACAACAACAATTGCATTCATTTTATGTT
TCAGGTTCAGGGGGAGGTGTGGGAGGTTTTTTAAAGCAAGTAAAACCTCTACAAATGTGGTATTGGCCCA
TCTCTATCGGTATCGTAGCATAACCCCTTGGGGCCTCTAAACGGGTCTTGAGGGGTTTTTTGTGCCCCTC
GGGCCGGATTGCTATCTACCGGCATTGGCGCAGAAAAAAATGCCTGATGCGACGCTGCGCGTCTTATACT
CCCACATATGCCAGATTCAGCAACGGATACGGCTTCCCCAACTTGCCCACTTCCATACGTGTCCTCCTTA
CCAGAAATTTATCCTTAAGGTCGTCAGCTATCCTGCAGGCGATCTCTCGATTTCGATCAAGACATTCCTT
TAATGGTCTTTTCTGGACACCACTAGGGGTCAGAAGTAGTTCATCAAACTTTCTTCCCTCCCTAATCTCA
TTGGTTACCTTGGGCTATCGAAACTTAATTAACCAGTCAAGTCAGCTACTTGGCGAGATCGACTTGTCTG
GGTTTCGACTACGCTCAGAATTGCGTCAGTCAAGTTCGATCTGGTCCTTGCTATTGCACCCGTTCTCCGA
TTACGAGTTTCATTTAAATCATGTGAGCAAAAGGCCAGCAAAAGGCCAGGAACCGTAAAAAGGCCGCGTT
GCTGGCGTTTTTCCATAGGCTCCGCCCCCCTGACGAGCATCACAAAAATCGACGCTCAAGTCAGAGGTGG
CGAAACCCGACAGGACTATAAAGATACCAGGCGTTTCCCCCTGGAAGCTCCCTCGTGCGCTCTCCTGTTC
CGACCCTGCCGCTTACCGGATACCTGTCCGCCTTTCTCCCTTCGGGAAGCGTGGCGCTTTCTCATAGCTC
ACGCTGTAGGTATCTCAGTTCGGTGTAGGTCGTTCGCTCCAAGCTGGGCTGTGTGCACGAACCCCCCGTT
CAGCCCGACCGCTGCGCCTTATCCGGTAACTATCGTCTTGAGTCCAACCCGGTAAGACACGACTTATCGC
CACTGGCAGCAGCCACTGGTAACAGGATTAGCAGAGCGAGGTATGTAGGCGGTGCTACAGAGTTCTTGAA
GTGGTGGCCTAACTACGGCTACACTAGAAGAACAGTATTTGGTATCTGCGCTCTGCTGAAGCCAGTTACC
TTCGGAAAAAGAGTTGGTAGCTCTTGATCCGGCAAACAAACCACCGCTGGTAGCGGTGGTTTTTTTGTTT
GCAAGCAGCAGATTACGCGCAGAAAAAAAGGATCTCAAGAAGAT
Features (pLannotate 1.2.2; 16 found; start..end, strand, type, name):
    166..230     -  CDS            bla(M) (fragment): β-lactamase lacking the signal sequence; bla(M); allows cytosolic expression of β-lactamase
    740..1600    +  CDS            AmpR: β-lactamase; bla; confers resistance to ampicillin, carbenicillin, and related antibiotics
   1613..1749    +  terminator     rrnG terminator: transcription terminator from the E. coli ribosomal RNA rrnG operon (Albrechtsen et al., 1991)
   1901..1972    +  misc_feature   5' β-globin insulator: insulator upstream of the human β-globin locus (Farrell et al., 2002)
   1977..2023    -  terminator     T7 terminator: transcription terminator for bacteriophage T7 RNA polymerase
   2041..2089    -  polyA_signal   poly(A) signal: synthetic polyadenylation signal
   2170..2473    +  enhancer       CMV enhancer: human cytomegalovirus immediate early enhancer
   2546..2563    -  promoter       CMV promoter (fragment): human cytomegalovirus (CMV) immediate early promoter
   2626..2677    +  promoter       CMVd2 promoter: truncated human cytomegalovirus (CMV) immediate early promoter that yields moderately reduced expression relative to the full-length promoter
   3064..3086    +  CDS            FLAG (fragment): FLAG® epitope tag, followed by an enterokinase cleavage site
   3140..3261    -  polyA_signal   SV40 poly(A) signal: SV40 polyadenylation signal
   3284..3353    -  CDS            large T antigen (fragment): large T antigen from SV40 (simian virus 40)
   3376..3422    +  terminator     T7 terminator: transcription terminator for bacteriophage T7 RNA polymerase
   3452..3588    +  terminator     rrnG terminator: transcription terminator from the E. coli ribosomal RNA rrnG operon (Albrechtsen et al., 1991)
   3633..3704    +  misc_feature   3' β-globin insulator: insulator downstream of the human β-globin locus (Farrell et al., 2002)
   3930..4518    -  rep_origin     ori: high-copy-number ColE1/pMB1/pBR322/pUC origin of replication
