[The description below was written by a language model from this plasmid's Addgene catalogue record and pLannotate feature annotations shown in this document.]
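Description:
pGBW-m4133819 is a mammalian expression plasmid built on the pTwist_CMV_6 backbone for producing the SARS-CoV-2 non-structural protein nsp7, a small wild-type segment of the viral ORF1ab polyprotein. The full sequence record is about 4.5 kb. It is propagated in E. coli from a high-copy ColE1/pUC-type origin and selected with ampicillin through a complete β-lactamase (AmpR) gene. The annotation tool also flags a short β-lactamase fragment elsewhere in the backbone, which appears to be a remnant rather than a functional marker.

The expression cassette is driven by the CMV immediate early enhancer together with CMV promoter sequences, which the automated annotation detects only as a short fragment and a truncated CMVd2-type element. The nsp7 coding region itself is not called in the feature table, but it would lie in the unannotated gap between the promoter and a FLAG-related feature. That feature is consistent with the catalogue entry describing a backbone-encoded C-terminal tag made of a TEV protease cleavage site and 3xFLAG. This arrangement allows detection or affinity capture of the protein and later removal of the tag. An SV40 polyadenylation signal is annotated downstream of the tag, on the reverse strand, next to a small SV40 large T antigen fragment.

The cassette is bracketed by T7 and rrnG transcription terminators, by an upstream synthetic poly(A) signal, and by 5' and 3' β-globin insulator elements, which together help isolate it from read-through transcription from the backbone. The record supports use for transient expression of tagged nsp7 in mammalian cells. It does not state more specific applications.
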