Addgene plasmid #153694: pGBW-m4133819
Purpose: Mammalian expression plasmid for SARS-CoV-2 nsp7
Depositing lab: Ginkgo Bioworks & Benjie Chen. Depositing organization: Ginkgo Bioworks.
Backbone
  Vector backbone: pTwist_CMV_6
  Backbone size w/o insert (bp): 4180
  Vector type: Mammalian Expression
Growth in bacteria
  Bacterial resistance: Ampicillin, 100 μg/mL
  Growth temperature: 37°C
  Growth strain: DH5alpha
  Copy number: High Copy
Gene/Insert
  Gene/Insert name: SARS-CoV-2 nsp7
  Species: Severe acute respiratory syndrome coronavirus 2
  Insert size (bp): 242
  Mutation: wt
  Entrez Gene: ORF1ab (a.k.a. GU280_gp01)
  Promoter: CMV
  Tag / fusion protein: Cleavable TEV;3xFlag (C terminal on backbone)
  Cloning method: Unknown
Resource information
  A portion of this plasmid was derived from a plasmid made by: GinkgoBioworks
Depositor comments: NCBI reference sequence: 43740578
How to cite: pGBW-m4133819 was a gift from Ginkgo Bioworks & Benjie Chen (Addgene plasmid # 153694 ; http://n2t.net/addgene:153694 ; RRID:Addgene_153694)
